>Addgene plasmid #203109 | Salsa-BC268-P3G4 | addgene full sequence | sequence record 421453 | Addgene NGS Result
AGCGCCCAATACGCAAACCGCCTCTCCCCGCGCGTTGGCCGATTCATTAATGCAGTCGAGGGATCTCCAT
AAGAGAAGAGGGACAGCTATGACTGGGAGTAGTCAGGAGAGGAGGAAAAATCTGGCTAGTAAAACATGTA
AGGAAAATTTTAGGGATGTTAAAGAAAAAAATAACACAAAACAAAATATAAAAAAAATCTAACCTCAAGT
CAAGGCTTTTCTATGGAATAAGGAATGGACAGCAGGGGGCTGTTTCATATACTGATGACCTCTTTATAGC
CAACCTTTGTTCATGGCAGCCAGCATATGGGCATATGTTGCCAAACTCTAAACCAAATACTCATTCTGAT
GTTTTAAATGATTTGCCCTCCCATATGTCCTTCCGAGTGAGAGACACAAAAAATTCCAACACACTATTGC
AATGAAAATAAATTTCCTTTATTAGCCAGAAGTCAGATGCTCAAGGGGCTTCATGATGTCCCCATAATTT
TTGGCAGAGGGAAAAAGATCGATCTCAGTGGTATTTGTGAGCCAGGGCATTGGCCACACCAGCCACCACC
TTCTGATAGGCAGCCTGCACCTGAGGAGTGAATTCTTTGCCAAAATGATGAGACAGCACAACAACCAGCA
CGTTGCCCAGGAGCTGTAGGAAAGAGAAGAAGGCATGAACATGGTTAGCAGAGGGGCCCGGTTTGGACTC
AGAGTATTTTATCCTCATCTCAAACAGTGTATATCATTGTAACCATAAAGAGAAAGGCAGGATGATGACC
AGGGTGTAGTTGTTTCTACCAATAAGAATATTTCCACGCCAGCCAGAATTTATATGCAGAAATATTCTAC
CTTATCATTTAATTATAACAATTGTTCTCTAAAACTGTGCTGAAGTACAATATAATATACCCTGATTGCC
TTGAAAAAAAAGTGATTAGAGAAAGTACTTACAATCTGACAAATAAACAAAAGTGAATTTAAAAATTCGT
TACAAATGCAAGCTAAAGTTTAACGAAAAAGTTACAGAAAATGAAAAGAAAATAAGAGGAGACAATGGTT
GTCAACAGAGTAGAAAGTGAAAGAAACAAAATTATCATGAGGGTCCATGGTGATACAAGGGACATCTTCC
CATTCTAAACAACACCCTGAAAACTTTGCCCCCTCCATATAACATGAATTTTACAATAGCGAAAAAGAAA
GAACAATCAAGGGTCCCCAAACTCACCCTGAAGTTCTCAGCTCTAGAGATATCGTCGAGGCCGCGCTAGC
GTTTAAACTGTCGACCTTAATTAAGAGATCTGCTCGAGGCGCGTCAGCTGACTAGAGGATCCCCGGGTAC
CGAGCTCGAATTCGGGGCCGCGGAGGCTGGATCGGTCCCGGTGTCTTCTATGGAGGTCAAAACAGCGTGG
ATGGCGTCTCCAGGCGATCTGACGGTTCACTAAACGAGCTCTGCTTATATAGGCCTCCCACCGTACACGC
CTACCTCGACCCGGGTACCGAGCTCGACTTTCACTTTTCTCTATCACTGATAGGGAGTGGTAAACTCGAC
TTTCACTTTTCTCTATCACTGATAGGGAGTGGTAAACTCGACTTTCACTTTTCTCTATCACTGATAGGGA
GTGGTAAACTCGACTTTCACTTTTCTCTATCACTGATAGGGAGTGGTAAACTCGACTTTCACTTTTCTCT
ATCACTGATAGGGAGTGGTAAACTCGACCTATATAAGCAGAGCTCGTTTAGTGAACCGTCAGATCGCCTG
GAGACGCCATCCACGCTGTTTTGACCTCCATAGAAGACACCGGGACCGATCCAGCCTCCGCGGCCCCGAA
TTCCTGCAGCGGCCGCTCTAGAACTAGTGGATCCCCGCGGATGGTGAGCAAGGGCGAGGAGCTGTTCACC
GGGGTGGTGCCCATCCTGGTCGAGCTGGACGGCGACGTAAACGGCCACAAGTTCAGCGTGTCCGGCGAGG
GCGAGGGCGATGCCACCTACGGCAAGCTGACCCTGAAGTTCATCTGCACCACCGGCAAGCTGCCCGTGCC
CTGGCCCACCCTCGTGACCACCCTGACCTACGGCGTGCAGTGCTTCAGCCGCTACCCCGACCACATGAAG
CAGCACGACTTCTTCAAGTCCGCCATGCCCGAAGGCTACGTCCAGGAGCGCACCATCTTCTTCAAGGACG
ACGGCAACTACAAGACCCGCGCCGAGGTGAAGTTCGAGGGCGACACCCTGGTGAACCGCATCGAGCTGAA
GGGCATCGACTTCAAGGAGGACGGCAACATCCTGGGGCACAAGCTGGAGTACAACTACAACAGCCACAAC
GTCTATATCATGGCCGACAAGCAGAAGAACGGCATCAAGGTGAACTTCAAGATCCGCCACAACATCGAGG
ACGGCAGCGTGCAGCTCGCCGACCACTACCAGCAGAACACCCCCATCGGCGACGGCCCCGTGCTGCTGCC
CGACAACCACTACCTGAGCACCCAGTCCGCCCTGAGCAAAGACCCCAACGAGAAGCGCGATCACATGGTC
CTGCTGGAGTTCGTGACCGCCGCCGGGATCACTCTCGGCATGGACGAGCTGTACAAGTAACCAACGCGCT
GAATTCGATATCAAGCTTGTCGACCTAGTTCTAGAGGATCCAGACATGATAAGATACATTGATGAGTTTG
GACAAACCACAACTAGAATGCAGTGAAAAAAATGCTTTATTTGTGAAATTTGTGATGCTATTGCTTTATT
TGTAACCATTATAAGCTGCAATAAACAAGTTAACAACAACAATTGCATTCATTTTATGTTTCAGGTTCAG
GGGGAGGTGTGGGAGGTTTTTTAAAGCAAGTAAAACCTCTACAAATGTGGTATGGCTGATTATGATCCTG
CAAGCCTCGTCGTCCTGGCCGGACCACGCTATCTGTGCAAGGTCCCCGGCCCCGGACGCGCGCTCCATGA
GCAGAGCGCCCGCCGCCGAGGCGAAGACTCGGGCGGCGCCCTGCCCGTCCCACCAGGTCAACAGGCGGTA
ACCGGCCTCTTCATCGGGAATGCGCGCGACCTTCAGCATCGCCGGCATGTCCCCCTGGCGGACGGGAAGT
ATCCAGCTCGACCAAGCTGGCCGCGTCGAGTGAAGACGAAAGGGCCTCGTGATACGCCTATTTTTATAGG
TTAATGTCATGATAATAATGGTTTCTTAGACGTCAGGTGGCACTTTTCGGGGAAATGTGCGCGGAACCCC
TATTTGTTTATTTTTCTAAATACATTCAAATATGTATCCGCTCATGAGACAATAACCCTGATAAATGCTT
CAATAATATTGAAAAAGGAAGAGTATGAGTATTCAACATTTCCGTGTCGCCCTTATTCCCTTTTTTGCGG
CATTTTGCCTTCCTGTTTTTGCTCACCCAGAAACGCTGGTGAAAGTAAAAGATGCTGAAGATCAGTTGGG
TGCACGAGTGGGTTACATCGAACTGGATCTCAACAGCGGTAAGATCCTTGAGAGTTTTCGCCCCGAAGAA
CGTTTTCCAATGATGAGCACTTTTAAAGTTCTGCTATGTGGCGCGGTATTATCCCGTGTTGACGCCGGGC
AAGAGCAACTCGGTCGCCGCATACACTATTCTCAGAATGACTTGGTTGAGTACTCACCAGTCACAGAAAA
GCATCTTACGGATGGCATGACAGTAAGAGAATTATGCAGTGCTGCCATAACCATGAGTGATAACACTGCG
GCCAACTTACTTCTGACAACGATCGGAGGACCGAAGGAGCTAACCGCTTTTTTGCACAACATGGGGGATC
ATGTAACTCGCCTTGATCGTTGGGAACCGGAGCTGAATGAAGCCATACCAAACGACGAGCGTGACACCAC
GATGCCTGTAGCAATGGCAACAACGTTGCGCAAACTATTAACTGGCGAACTACTTACTCTAGCTTCCCGG
CAACAATTAATAGACTGGATGGAGGCGGATAAAGTTGCAGGACCACTTCTGCGCTCGGCCCTTCCGGCTG
GCTGGTTTATTGCTGATAAATCTGGAGCCGGTGAGCGTGGGTCTCGCGGTATCATTGCAGCACTGGGGCC
AGATGGTAAGCCCTCCCGTATCGTAGTTATCTACACGACGGGGAGTCAGGCAACTATGGATGAACGAAAT
AGACAGATCGCTGAGATAGGTGCCTCACTGATTAAGCATTGGTAACTGTCAGACCAAGTTTACTCATATA
TACTTTAGATTGATTTAAAACTTCATTTTTAATTTAAAAGGATCTAGGTGAAGATCCTTTTTGATAATCT
CATGACCAAAATCCCTTAACGTGAGTTTTCGTTCCACTGAGCGTCAGACCCCGTAGAAAAGATCAAAGGA
TCTTCTTGAGATCCTTTTTTTCTGCGCGTAATCTGCTGCTTGCAAACAAAAAAACCACCGCTACCAGCGG
TGGTTTGTTTGCCGGATCAAGAGCTACCAACTCTTTTTCCGAAGGTAACTGGCTTCAGCAGAGCGCAGAT
ACCAAATACTGTTCTTCTAGTGTAGCCGTAGTTAGGCCACCACTTCAAGAACTCTGTAGCACCGCCTACA
TACCTCGCTCTGCTAATCCTGTTACCAGTGGCTGCTGCCAGTGGCGATAAGTCGTGTCTTACCGGGTTGG
ACTCAAGACGATAGTTACCGGATAAGGCGCAGCGGTCGGGCTGAACGGGGGGTTCGTGCACACAGCCCAG
CTTGGAGCGAACGACCTACACCGAACTGAGATACCTACAGCGTGAGCTATGAGAAAGCGCCACGCTTCCC
GAAGGGAGAAAGGCGGACAGGTATCCGGTAAGCGGCAGGGTCGGAACAGGAGAGCGCACGAGGGAGCTTC
CAGGGGGAAACGCCTGGTATCTTTATAGTCCTGTCGGGTTTCGCCACCTCTGACTTGAGCGTCGATTTTT
GTGATGCTCGTCAGGGGGGCGGAGCCTATGGAAAAACGCCAGCAACGCGGCCTTTTTACGGTTCCTGGCC
TTTTGCTGGCCTTTTGCTCACATGTTCTTTCCTGCGTTATCCCCTGATTCTGTGGATAACCGTATTACCG
CCTTTGAGTGAGCTGATACCGCTCGCCGCAGCCGAACGACCGAGCGCAGCGAGTCAGTGAGCGAGGAAGC
GGAAG
Features (pLannotate 1.2.2; 17 found; start..end, strand, type, name):
      2..55      +  CDS            lacI (fragment): lac repressor; lacI; The lac repressor binds to the lac operator to inhibit transcription in E. coli. This inhibition can be relieved by adding lactose or isopropyl-β-D-thiogalactopyranoside (IPTG).
    388..443     -  polyA_signal   β-globin poly(A) signal: rabbit β-globin polyadenylation signal (Gil and Proudfoot, 1987)
    518..640     -  CDS            HBB: HBB_COLGU - Experimental evidence at transcript level: Swiss-Prot protein existence level 2. Involved in oxygen transport from the lung to the various peripheral tissues. From Colobus guereza (Mantled guereza) (Eastern black-and-white colobus monkey).
    644..1216    -  intron         β-globin intron: intron from rabbit β-globin gene
   1312..1343    -  misc_feature   MCS (fragment): pUC18/19 multiple cloning site
   1437..1475    -  promoter       minimal CMV promoter: human cytomegalovirus (CMV) immediate early promoter
   1493..1708    -  protein_bind   tetracycline response element (fragment): contains seven copies of the tetracycline operator tetO tetracycline repressor TetR
   1708..1753    +  promoter       TRE3GV promoter (fragment): 3rd-generation Tet-responsive promoter that can be activated by binding of Tet-On® 3G, optimized for retroviral and lentiviral vectors
   1829..1856    +  misc_feature   MCS (fragment): pBluescript multiple cloning site
   1861..2580    +  CDS            EGFP: the original enhanced GFP (Yang et al., 1996) mammalian codon-optimized
   2591..2613    +  misc_feature   MCS (fragment): pBluescript multiple cloning site
   2627..2761    -  polyA_signal   SV40 poly(A) signal: SV40 polyadenylation signal
   2784..2867    -  CDS            large T antigen (fragment): large T antigen from SV40 (simian virus 40)
   2861..3091    -  CDS            str (fragment): STR_KLEPN - Protein inferred from homology: Swiss-Prot protein existence level 3. The aminoglycoside phosphotransferases achieve inactivation of their antibiotic substrates by phosphorylation. From Klebsiella pneumoniae.
   3210..3314    +  promoter       AmpR promoter: bla
   3315..4175    +  CDS            AmpR: β-lactamase; bla; confers resistance to ampicillin, carbenicillin, and related antibiotics
   4346..4934    +  rep_origin     ori: high-copy-number ColE1/pMB1/pBR322/pUC origin of replication
