[The description below was written by a language model from this plasmid's Addgene catalogue record and pLannotate feature annotations shown in this document.]
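Description:
Salsa-BC268-P3G4 is a 5.1 kb mammalian expression plasmid built on the pCER206 backbone. It is one member of a set of barcoded reporter plasmids made for PRESTO-Salsa, a highly multiplexed assay for screening GPCR activation. It is propagated in E. coli as a high-copy plasmid through a ColE1/pUC-type origin and is selected with ampicillin via the bla (AmpR) gene and its own promoter. The annotation shows no intact mammalian selection marker. The short lacI, SV40 large T antigen and aminoglycoside phosphotransferase hits are only fragments, most likely backbone remnants rather than functional genes.

The payload is a synthetic EGFP/BC268 insert of about 730 bp, cloned between BsrGI and HindIII sites and placed under a Tet response element promoter. The feature table shows a central block of tetO repeats with promoter elements facing both ways, which resembles a bidirectional Tet-responsive layout. On the forward side, a TRE3G-type promoter fragment precedes the mammalian codon-optimised EGFP coding sequence, with an SV40 polyadenylation signal annotated downstream, though on the reverse strand. On the reverse side, a minimal CMV promoter leads through a multiple cloning site fragment into a rabbit β-globin intron, a short globin coding fragment and the β-globin poly(A) signal, and no reporter gene is annotated in that arm. The barcode BC268 is not annotated separately. Given the cloning sites and insert size, it probably lies just 3′ of EGFP, where it would be carried on the reporter transcript. Transcription depends on a tetO-binding transactivator supplied in trans, so barcoded transcript abundance, together with EGFP fluorescence, can report activation. The unique barcode presumably lets many reporters be pooled and read out by sequencing, although the record does not state which receptor BC268 is paired with.
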