Addgene plasmid #203109: Salsa-BC268-P3G4
Purpose: Expression of barcoded reporter plasmid for PRESTO-Salsa; EGFP/BC268
Depositing lab: Noah Palm. Depositing organization: Yale University. Publication: Highly multiplexed bioactivity screening reveals human and microbiota metabolome-GPCRome interactions. Chen H, Rosen CE, Gonzalez-Hernandez JA, Song D, Potempa J, Ring AM, Palm NW. Cell. 2023 Jul 6;186(14):3095-3110.e19. doi: 10.1016/j.cell.2023.05.024. Epub 2023 Jun 14. PubMed 37321219.
Backbone
  Vector backbone: pCER206
  Vector type: Mammalian Expression
Growth in bacteria
  Bacterial resistance: Ampicillin, 100 μg/mL
  Growth temperature: 37°C
  Growth strain: DH5alpha
  Copy number: High Copy
Gene/Insert
  Gene/Insert name: EGFP/BC268
  Species: Synthetic
  Insert size (bp): 730
  Promoter: Tet Response Element (TRE)
  Cloning method: Restriction Enzyme; 5′ cloning site BsrGI (not destroyed); 3′ cloning site HindIII (not destroyed)
  Sequencing primers: 5′ Custom primer (GAAGCGCGATCACATGG)
Terms and licenses: Academic/Nonprofit Terms; Industry Terms: Not Available to Industry
How to cite: Salsa-BC268-P3G4 was a gift from Noah Palm (Addgene plasmid # 203109 ; http://n2t.net/addgene:203109 ; RRID:Addgene_203109)
