>Addgene plasmid #203109 | Salsa-BC268-P3G4 | depositor partial sequence | sequence record 393982 | BC268
CCAACGCGCT
